Addgene plasmid #144100: TFORF1250
Purpose: Lentiviral vector for overexpressing transcription factor ORFs with unique 24-bp barcodes. Barcodes facilitate identification of transcription factors in pooled screens.
Depositing lab: Feng Zhang. Depositing organization: Broad Institute. Publication: A transcription factor atlas of directed differentiation. Joung J, Ma S, Tay T, Geiger-Schuller KR, Kirchgatterer PC, Verdine VK, Guo B, Arias-Garcia MA, Allen WE, Singh A, Kuksenko O, Abudayyeh OO, Gootenberg JS, Fu Z, Macrae RK, Buenrostro JD, Regev A, Zhang F. Cell. 2023 Jan 5;186(1):209-229.e26. doi: 10.1016/j.cell.2022.11.026. PubMed 36608654.
Backbone
  Vector backbone: pLX_TRC317
  Backbone manufacturer: Broad Institute Genetic Perturbation Platform
  Backbone size w/o insert (bp): 8264
  Vector type: Mammalian Expression, Lentiviral
  Selectable markers: Puromycin
Growth in bacteria
  Bacterial resistance: Ampicillin, 100 μg/mL
  Growth temperature: 37°C
  Growth strain: NEB Stable
  Copy number: High Copy
Gene/Insert
  Gene/Insert name: ZNF133
  Species: H. sapiens (human)
  Insert size (bp): 1781
  Entrez Gene: ZNF133 (a.k.a. ZNF150, pHZ-13, pHZ-66)
  Promoter: EF1a
  Cloning method: Unknown
  Sequencing primers: 5′ GGGTGGAGACTGAAGTTAGGCCAG; 3′ CACATAGCGTAAAAGGAGCAACATAG
Terms and licenses: Academic/Nonprofit Terms; Industry Terms: Not Available to Industry
Depositor comments: NM_001283008,ENST00000630056 . The transcription factor ORF portion of this plasmid was synthesized by Genewiz. Please test multiple small colonies in case of plasmid recombination. To make this collection available in a timely manner, a portion of this collection was not fully sequenced by Addgene. If an Addgene verified full plasmid sequence is not available, please contact us prior to placing an order to request the full sequence.
How to cite: TFORF1250 was a gift from Feng Zhang (Addgene plasmid # 144100 ; http://n2t.net/addgene:144100 ; RRID:Addgene_144100)
