[The description below was written by a language model from this plasmid's Addgene catalogue record and pLannotate feature annotations shown in this document.]
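Description:
TFORF1250 is a third-generation-style, self-inactivating lentiviral expression plasmid built on the pLX_TRC317 backbone and carrying the human zinc-finger transcription factor ZNF133 as its open reading frame. It belongs to a barcoded transcription factor ORF collection in which each construct carries a unique 24-bp barcode, so that individual factors can be identified by sequencing in pooled overexpression screens. In bacteria it is maintained through a high-copy ColE1/pUC-type origin and selected with ampicillin via β-lactamase; an f1 origin and remnants of a lac/lacZα cloning region with T7 and T3 promoters are also present in the backbone. The depositor notes a risk of recombination, as is common for plasmids with repeated LTRs.

The viral genome is transcribed from an RSV promoter fused to a truncated HIV-1 5' LTR, followed by the Ψ packaging signal with a partial gag sequence, the Rev response element, and a cPPT/CTS, and it ends in a ΔU3 3' LTR with a downstream SV40 polyadenylation signal. Within it, an SV40 early promoter/origin drives puromycin N-acetyltransferase for selection of transduced mammalian cells, and a separate EF-1α promoter drives ZNF133, with a WPRE downstream to enhance transcript expression. The automated annotation recognises only the beginning and end of the ZNF133 coding region, but these fragments span roughly the recorded 1.8 kb insert. The barcode itself is not annotated; a short U6-promoter-derived fragment lies between the ORF and the WPRE, but the record does not state its function. The 10,045-nt sequence matches the stated backbone plus insert size. The construct is intended for packaging into lentivirus and stable ZNF133 overexpression, for example in directed-differentiation screens.
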