Features (pLannotate 1.2.2; 32 found; start..end, strand, type, name):
      5..231     +  promoter       RSV promoter: Rous sarcoma virus enhancer/promoter
    232..412     +  LTR            5' LTR (truncated): truncated 5' long terminal repeat (LTR) from HIV-1
    459..584     +  misc_feature   HIV-1 Ψ: packaging signal of human immunodeficiency virus type 1
    568..931     +  CDS            HIV-1 gag (fragment): gag protein from human immunodeficiency virus 1; gag
   1077..1310    +  misc_feature   RRE: The Rev response element (RRE) of HIV-1 allows for Rev-dependent mRNA export from the nucleus to the cytoplasm.
   1687..1713    +  CDS            Rev (fragment): human immunodeficiency virus 1 (HIV-1) Rev protein; rev; enhances nuclear export of unspliced and incompletely spliced viral mRNAs
   1720..1743    +  promoter       SV40 promoter (fragment): SV40 early promoter
   1744..1815    +  promoter       SV40 promoter (fragment): SV40 enhancer and early promoter
   1839..1974    +  rep_origin     SV40 ori: SV40 origin of replication
   2020..2616    +  CDS            PuroR (fragment): puromycin N-acetyltransferase; pac from Streptomyces; confers resistance to puromycin
   2665..2782    +  misc_feature   cPPT/CTS: central polypurine tract and central termination sequence of HIV-1
   2847..2913    +  CDS            small t antigen (fragment): SV40 (simian virus 40) small t antigen
   2920..4098    +  promoter       EF-1α promoter: strong constitutive promoter for human elongation factor EF-1α
   4115..4558    +  CDS            ZNF133 (fragment): ZN133_HUMAN - Also known as ZNF150. Experimental evidence at protein level: Swiss-Prot protein existence level 1. May be involved in transcriptional regulation as a repressor. From Homo sapiens (Human).
   5705..5791    +  CDS            ZNF133 (fragment): ZN133_HUMAN - Also known as ZNF150. Experimental evidence at protein level: Swiss-Prot protein existence level 1. May be involved in transcriptional regulation as a repressor. From Homo sapiens (Human).
   5807..5860    +  promoter       U6 promoter (fragment): RNA polymerase III promoter for human U6 snRNA
   5902..6490    +  misc_feature   WPRE: woodchuck hepatitis virus posttranscriptional regulatory element
   6541..6560    +  misc_feature   cPPT/CTS (fragment): central polypurine tract and central termination sequence of HIV-1
   6562..6795    +  LTR            3' LTR (ΔU3): self-inactivating 3' long terminal repeat (LTR) from HIV-1
   6873..6994    +  polyA_signal   SV40 poly(A) signal: SV40 polyadenylation signal
   7034..7169    +  rep_origin     SV40 ori: SV40 origin of replication
   7190..7208    -  promoter       T7 promoter: promoter for bacteriophage T7 RNA polymerase
   7216..7371    +  CDS            lacZα (fragment): LacZα fragment of β-galactosidase; lacZ fragment
   7376..7804    +  rep_origin     f1 ori (sequence partly withheld): f1 bacteriophage origin of replication; arrow indicates direction of (+) strand synthesis
   7857..7961    +  promoter       AmpR promoter: bla
   7962..8822    +  CDS            AmpR: β-lactamase; bla; confers resistance to ampicillin, carbenicillin, and related antibiotics
   8993..9581    +  rep_origin     ori: high-copy-number ColE1/pMB1/pBR322/pUC origin of replication
   9764..9856    +  CDS            lacI (fragment): lac repressor; lacI; The lac repressor binds to the lac operator to inhibit transcription in E. coli. This inhibition can be relieved by adding lactose or isopropyl-β-D-thiogalactopyranoside (IPTG).
   9869..9890    +  protein_bind   CAP binding site: CAP binding activates transcription in the presence of cAMP. E. coli catabolite activator protein
   9905..9935    +  promoter       lac promoter: promoter for the E. coli lac operon
   9943..9959    +  protein_bind   lac operator: The lac repressor binds to the lac operator to inhibit transcription in E. coli. This inhibition can be relieved by adding lactose or isopropyl-β-D-thiogalactopyranoside (IPTG). lac repressor encoded by lacI
  10004..10022   +  promoter       T3 promoter: promoter for bacteriophage T3 RNA polymerase
>Addgene plasmid #144100 | TFORF1250 | addgene full sequence | sequence record 396201 | Addgene NGS Result
TTAATGTAGTCTTATGCAATACTCTTGTAGTCTTGCAACATGGTAACGATGAGTTAGCAACATGCCTTAC
AAGGAGAGAAAAAGCACCGTGCATGCCGATTGGTGGAAGTAAGGTGGTACGATCGTGCCTTATTAGGAAG
GCAACAGACGGGTCTGACATGGATTGGACGAACCACTGAATTGCCGCATTGCAGAGATATTGTATTTAAG
TGCCTAGCTCGATACATAAACGGGTCTCTCTGGTTAGACCAGATCTGAGCCTGGGAGCTCTCTGGCTAAC
TAGGGAACCCACTGCTTAAGCCTCAATAAAGCTTGCCTTGAGTGCTTCAAGTAGTGTGTGCCCGTCTGTT
GTGTGACTCTGGTAACTAGAGATCCCTCAGACCCTTTTAGTCAGTGTGGAAAATCTCTAGCAGTGGCGCC
CGAACAGGGACTTGAAAGCGAAAGGGAAACCAGAGGAGCTCTCTCGACGCAGGACTCGGCTTGCTGAAGC
GCGCACGGCAAGAGGCGAGGGGCGGCGACTGGTGAGTACGCCAAAAATTTTGACTAGCGGAGGCTAGAAG
GAGAGAGATGGGTGCGAGAGCGTCAGTATTAAGCGGGGGAGAATTAGATCGCGATGGGAAAAAATTCGGT
TAAGGCCAGGGGGAAAGAAAAAATATAAATTAAAACATATAGTATGGGCAAGCAGGGAGCTAGAACGATT
CGCAGTTAATCCTGGCCTGTTAGAAACATCAGAAGGCTGTAGACAAATACTGGGACAGCTACAACCATCC
CTTCAGACAGGATCAGAAGAACTTAGATCATTATATAATACAGTAGCAACCCTCTATTGTGTGCATCAAA
GGATAGAGATAAAAGACACCAAGGAAGCTTTAGACAAGATAGAGGAAGAGCAAAACAAAAGTAAGACCAC
CGCACAGCAAGCGGCCGCTGATCTTCAGACCTGGAGGAGGAGATATGAGGGACAATTGGAGAAGTGAATT
ATATAAATATAAAGTAGTAAAAATTGAACCATTAGGAGTAGCACCCACCAAGGCAAAGAGAAGAGTGGTG
CAGAGAGAAAAAAGAGCAGTGGGAATAGGAGCTTTGTTCCTTGGGTTCTTGGGAGCAGCAGGAAGCACTA
TGGGCGCAGCGTCAATGACGCTGACGGTACAGGCCAGACAATTATTGTCTGGTATAGTGCAGCAGCAGAA
CAATTTGCTGAGGGCTATTGAGGCGCAACAGCATCTGTTGCAACTCACAGTCTGGGGCATCAAGCAGCTC
CAGGCAAGAATCCTGGCTGTGGAAAGATACCTAAAGGATCAACAGCTCCTGGGGATTTGGGGTTGCTCTG
GAAAACTCATTTGCACCACTGCTGTGCCTTGGAATGCTAGTTGGAGTAATAAATCTCTGGAACAGATTTG
GAATCACACGACCTGGATGGAGTGGGACAGAGAAATTAACAATTACACAAGCTTAATACACTCCTTAATT
GAAGAATCGCAAAACCAGCAAGAAAAGAATGAACAAGAATTATTGGAATTAGATAAATGGGCAAGTTTGT
GGAATTGGTTTAACATAACAAATTGGCTGTGGTATATAAAATTATTCATAATGATAGTAGGAGGCTTGGT
AGGTTTAAGAATAGTTTTTGCTGTACTTTCTATAGTGAATAGAGTTAGGCAGGGATATTCACCATTATCG
TTTCAGACCCACCTCCCAACCCCGAGGGGACCCATGCATTGCATCTCAATTAGTCAGCAACCAGGTGTGG
AAAGTCCCCAGGCTCCCCAGCAGGCAGAAGTATGCAAAGCATGCGTCTCAATTAGTCAGCAACCATAGTC
CCGCCCCTAACTCCGCCCATCCCGCCCCTAACTCCGCCCAGTTCCGCCCATTCTCCGCCCCATGGCTGAC
TAATTTTTTTTATTTATGCAGAGGCCGAGGCCGCCTCGGCCTCTGAGCTATTCCAGAAGTAGTGAGGAGG
CTTTTTTGGAGGCCTAGGCTTTTGCAAAAAGCTTTCTAGAGGTACCACCGGAGCTTACCATGACCGAGTA
CAAGCCCACGGTGCGCCTCGCCACCCGCGACGACGTCCCCAGGGCCGTACGCACCCTCGCCGCCGCGTTC
GCCGACTACCCCGCCACGCGCCACACCGTCGATCCGGACCGCCACATCGAGCGGGTCACCGAGCTGCAAG
AACTCTTCCTCACGCGCGTCGGGCTCGACATCGGCAAGGTGTGGGTCGCGGACGACGGCGCCGCCGTGGC
GGTCTGGACCACGCCGGAGAGCGTCGAAGCGGGGGCGGTGTTCGCCGAGATCGGCCCGCGCATGGCCGAG
TTGAGCGGTTCCCGGCTGGCCGCGCAGCAACAGATGGAAGGCCTCCTGGCGCCGCACCGGCCCAAGGAGC
CCGCGTGGTTCCTGGCCACCGTCGGCGTCTCGCCCGACCACCAGGGCAAGGGTCTGGGCAGCGCCGTCGT
GCTCCCCGGAGTGGAGGCGGCCGAGCGCGCCGGGGTGCCCGCCTTCCTGGAGACCTCCGCGCCCCGCAAC
CTCCCCTTCTACGAGCGGCTCGGCTTCACCGTCACCGCCGACGTCGAGGTGCCCGAAGGACCGCGCACCT
GGTGCATGACCCGCAAGCCCGGTGCCAGTTAACGAATTCTAGATCTTGAGACAAATGGCAGTATTCATCC
ACAATTTTAAAAGAAAAGGGGGGATTGGGGGGTACAGTGCAGGGGAAAGAATAGTAGACATAATAGCAAC
AGACATACAAACTAAAGAATTACAAAAACAAATTACAAAAATTCAAAATTTTCGGGTTTATTACAGGGAC
AGCAGAGATCCACTTTGGCGCCGGCTCGAGGCCTGCAGGTGCAAAGATGGATAAAGTTTTAAACAGAGAG
GAATCTTTGCAGCTAATGGACCTTCTAGGTCTTGAAAGGAGTGGGAATTGGCTCCGGTGCCCGTCAGTGG
GCAGAGCGCACATCGCCCACAGTCCCCGAGAAGTTGGGGGGAGGGGTCGGCAATTGAACCGGTGCCTAGA
GAAGGTGGCGCGGGGTAAACTGGGAAAGTGATGTCGTGTACTGGCTCCGCCTTTTTCCCGAGGGTGGGGG
AGAACCGTATATAAGTGCAGTAGTCGCCGTGAACGTTCTTTTTCGCAACGGGTTTGCCGCCAGAACACAG
GTAAGTGCCGTGTGTGGTTCCCGCGGGCCTGGCCTCTTTACGGGTTATGGCCCTTGCGTGCCTTGAATTA
CTTCCACCTGGCTGCAGTACGTGATTCTTGATCCCGAGCTTCGGGTTGGAAGTGGGTGGGAGAGTTCGAG
GCCTTGCGCTTAAGGAGCCCCTTCGCCTCGTGCTTGAGTTGAGGCCTGGCCTGGGCGCTGGGGCCGCCGC
GTGCGAATCTGGTGGCACCTTCGCGCCTGTCTCGCTGCTTTCGATAAGTCTCTAGCCATTTAAAATTTTT
GATGACCTGCTGCGACGCTTTTTTTCTGGCAAGATAGTCTTGTAAATGCGGGCCAAGATCTGCACACTGG
TATTTCGGTTTTTGGGGCCGCGGGCGGCGACGGGGCCCGTGCGTCCCAGCGCACATGTTCGGCGAGGCGG
GGCCTGCGAGCGCGGCCACCGAGAATCGGACGGGGGTAGTCTCAAGCTGGCCGGCCTGCTCTGGTGCCTG
GCCTCGCGCCGCCGTGTATCGCCCCGCCCTGGGCGGCAAGGCTGGCCCGGTCGGCACCAGTTGCGTGAGC
GGAAAGATGGCCGCTTCCCGGCCCTGCTGCAGGGAGCTCAAAATGGAGGACGCGGCGCTCGGGAGAGCGG
GCGGGTGAGTCACCCACACAAAGGAAAAGGGCCTTTCCGTCCTCAGCCGTCGCTTCATGTGACTCCACGG
AGTACCGGGCGCCGTCCAGGCACCTCGATTAGTTCTCGAGCTTTTGGAGTACGTCGTCTTTAGGTTGGGG
GGAGGGGTTTTATGCGATGGAGTTTCCCCACACTGAGTGGGTGGAGACTGAAGTTAGGCCAGCTTGGCAC
TTGATGTAATTCTCCTTGGAATTTGCCCTTTTTGAGTTTGGATCTTGGTTCATTCTCAAGCCTCAGACAG
TGGTTCAAAGTTTTTTTCTTCCATTTCAGGTGTCGTGAGGCTAGCACCGCCACCATGCAGCATGTGCTGT
GTAATCATCCCCCCTGGATCTTCACATGCTTGTGTGCAGAAGGTAACATCCAGCCTGGGGATCCGGGCCC
AGGGGACCAGGAGAAGCAGCAACAAGCCTCTGAGGGGAGACCCTGGAGTGATCAAGCAGAAGGTCCTGAG
GGAGAAGGTGCCATGCCTTTGTTTGGAAGAACCAAGAAAAGGACTCTGGGAGCGTTCTCCAGGCCACCCC
AGAGGCAGCCAGTCAGCTCTCGGAACGGCCTCAGAGGGGTGGAGTTAGAAGCCAGCCCAGCTCAGTCAGG
GAACCCTGAGGAAACAGACAAATTGTTGAAGAGGATAGAAGTCTTAGGATTTGGAACAGTCAACTGTGGA
GAGTGTGGACTGAGCTTCAGCAAGATGACAAACCTGCTCAGTCACCAGCGGATACACTCAGGGGAGAAGC
CCTACGTGTGTGGGGTATGTGAGAAGGGCTTCAGCCTAAAGAAGAGCCTCGCCAGACACCAGAAGGCACA
CTCGGGGGAGAAGCCAATTGTGTGCAGGGAGTGTGGACGAGGCTTTAACCGGAAGTCAACGCTAATCATA
CACGAACGGACACACTCCGGTGAGAAACCTTACATGTGCAGTGAGTGTGGGCGAGGCTTCAGCCAGAAGT
CAAACCTCATCATACACCAGAGGACACACTCAGGGGAAAAGCCTTACGTGTGCCGGGAATGTGGCAAAGG
CTTCAGCCAGAAGTCAGCTGTCGTGAGACACCAGAGGACACACTTGGAGGAGAAGACCATCGTGTGCAGT
GACTGTGGCCTGGGCTTCAGCGACAGGTCAAACCTCATCTCCCACCAGAGGACGCACTCTGGGGAGAAGC
CCTACGCCTGCAAGGAGTGTGGGCGATGCTTCAGGCAGAGGACCACCCTTGTCAACCACCAGAGGACACA
CTCAAAGGAGAAGCCCTATGTGTGCGGGGTGTGTGGGCACAGCTTCAGCCAGAATTCAACCCTCATCTCT
CACAGGCGGACACACACTGGGGAGAAGCCGTATGTTTGTGGGGTGTGTGGGCGAGGCTTTAGTCTCAAGT
CACACCTCAACAGACACCAGAACATACACTCAGGAGAGAAGCCCATTGTGTGCAAGGACTGTGGCCGGGG
CTTCAGCCAGCAATCCAACCTCATCAGACACCAGAGGACGCACTCAGGCGAGAAGCCCATGGTGTGTGGG
GAGTGCGGGCGAGGCTTCAGCCAGAAGTCAAACCTTGTTGCACACCAGAGGACGCACTCAGGGGAGAGGC
CGTATGTGTGCCGAGAGTGCGGGCGAGGCTTTAGCCACCAGGCCGGTCTCATCAGGCACAAGCGGAAGCA
CTCGAGGGAGAAGCCCTACATGTGCAGGCAGTGTGGACTGGGCTTTGGCAATAAGTCAGCTCTAATTACA
CACAAGCGGGCTCACTCGGAAGAGAAGCCTTGTGTGTGCAGAGAGTGTGGCCAAGGCTTTCTCCAAAAGT
CACACCTCACCTTACATCAAATGACACATACGGGGGAGAAGCCATATGTGTGCAAGACGTGTGGGCGGGG
CTTCAGCCTCAAGTCTCACCTCAGCAGACACAGGAAGACCACGTCTGTCCACCACAGACTGCCAGTGCAG
CCCGACCCTGAGCCGTGTGCAGGGCAACCTTCGGATTCCTTATACTCTCTCTAGTAATGAACTAGTCCGT
AACTTGAAAGTATTTCGATTTCTTGGCTTTATATATCTTGTGGAAAGGACGACGACTTTCACTCGGATAG
GACACCACGCGTTAAGTCGACAATCAACCTCTGGATTACAAAATTTGTGAAAGATTGACTGGTATTCTTA
ACTATGTTGCTCCTTTTACGCTATGTGGATACGCTGCTTTAATGCCTTTGTATCATGCTATTGCTTCCCG
TATGGCTTTCATTTTCTCCTCCTTGTATAAATCCTGGTTGCTGTCTCTTTATGAGGAGTTGTGGCCCGTT
GTCAGGCAACGTGGCGTGGTGTGCACTGTGTTTGCTGACGCAACCCCCACTGGTTGGGGCATTGCCACCA
CCTGTCAGCTCCTTTCCGGGACTTTCGCTTTCCCCCTCCCTATTGCCACGGCGGAACTCATCGCCGCCTG
CCTTGCCCGCTGCTGGACAGGGGCTCGGCTGTTGGGCACTGACAATTCCGTGGTGTTGTCGGGGAAATCA
TCGTCCTTTCCTTGGCTGCTCGCCTGTGTTGCCACCTGGATTCTGCGCGGGACGTCCTTCTGCTACGTCC
CTTCGGCCCTCAATCCAGCGGACCTTCCTTCCCGCGGCCTGCTGCCGGCTCTGCGGCCTCTTCCGCGTCT
TCGCCTTCGCCCTCAGACGAGTCGGATCTCCCTTTGGGCCGCCTCCCCGCGTCGACTTTAAGACCAATGA
CTTACAAGGCAGCTGTAGATCTTAGCCACTTTTTAAAAGAAAAGGGGGGACTGGAAGGGCTAATTCACTC
CCAACGAAGACAAGATCTGCTTTTTGCTTGTACTGGGTCTCTCTGGTTAGACCAGATCTGAGCCTGGGAG
CTCTCTGGCTAACTAGGGAACCCACTGCTTAAGCCTCAATAAAGCTTGCCTTGAGTGCTTCAAGTAGTGT
GTGCCCGTCTGTTGTGTGACTCTGGTAACTAGAGATCCCTCAGACCCTTTTAGTCAGTGTGGAAAATCTC
TAGCAGTACGTATAGTAGTTCATGTCATCTTATTATTCAGTATTTATAACTTGCAAAGAAATGAATATCA
GAGAGTGAGAGGAACTTGTTTATTGCAGCTTATAATGGTTACAAATAAAGCAATAGCATCACAAATTTCA
CAAATAAAGCATTTTTTTCACTGCATTCTAGTTGTGGTTTGTCCAAACTCATCAATGTATCTTATCATGT
CTGGCTCTAGCTATCCCGCCCCTAACTCCGCCCATCCCGCCCCTAACTCCGCCCAGTTCCGCCCATTCTC
CGCCCCATGGCTGACTAATTTTTTTTATTTATGCAGAGGCCGAGGCCGCCTCGGCCTCTGAGCTATTCCA
GAAGTAGTGAGGAGGCTTTTTTGGAGGCCTAGGGACGTACCCAATTCGCCCTATAGTGAGTCGTATTACG
CGCGCTCACTGGCCGTCGTTTTACAACGTCGTGACTGGGAAAACCCTGGCGTTACCCAACTTAATCGCCT
TGCAGCACATCCCCCTTTCGCCAGCTGGCGTAATAGCGAAGAGGCCCGCACCGATCGCCCTTCCCAACAG
TTGCGCAGCCTGAATGGCGAATGGG
[124 nt withheld, positions 7376-7499]
C
[91 nt withheld, positions 7501-7591]
A
[49 nt withheld, positions 7593-7641]
CCTTTGACGTTGGAGTCCACGTTCTTT
[37 nt withheld, positions 7669-7705]
ACCCTATCTCGGTCTATTCTTTTGATTTATAAGGGATTTTGCCGATTTCGGCCTATTGGTTAAAAAATGA
GCTGATTTAACAAAAATTTAACGCGAATTTTAACAAAATATTAACGCTTACAATTTAGGTGGCACTTTTC
GGGGAAATGTGCGCGGAACCCCTATTTGTTTATTTTTCTAAATACATTCAAATATGTATCCGCTCATGAG
ACAATAACCCTGATAAATGCTTCAATAATATTGAAAAAGGAAGAGTATGAGTATTCAACATTTCCGTGTC
GCCCTTATTCCCTTTTTTGCGGCATTTTGCCTTCCTGTTTTTGCTCACCCAGAAACGCTGGTGAAAGTAA
AAGATGCTGAAGATCAGTTGGGTGCACGAGTGGGTTACATCGAACTGGATCTCAACAGCGGTAAGATCCT
TGAGAGTTTTCGCCCCGAAGAACGTTTTCCAATGATGAGCACTTTTAAAGTTCTGCTATGTGGCGCGGTA
TTATCCCGTATTGACGCCGGGCAAGAGCAACTCGGTCGCCGCATACACTATTCTCAGAATGACTTGGTTG
AGTACTCACCAGTCACAGAAAAGCATCTTACGGATGGCATGACAGTAAGAGAATTATGCAGTGCTGCCAT
AACCATGAGTGATAACACTGCGGCCAACTTACTTCTGACAACGATCGGAGGACCGAAGGAGCTAACCGCT
TTTTTGCACAACATGGGGGATCATGTAACTCGCCTTGATCGTTGGGAACCGGAGCTGAATGAAGCCATAC
CAAACGACGAGCGTGACACCACGATGCCTGTAGCAATGGCAACAACGTTGCGCAAACTATTAACTGGCGA
ACTACTTACTCTAGCTTCCCGGCAACAATTAATAGACTGGATGGAGGCGGATAAAGTTGCAGGACCACTT
CTGCGCTCGGCCCTTCCGGCTGGCTGGTTTATTGCTGATAAATCTGGAGCCGGTGAGCGTGGGTCTCGCG
GTATCATTGCAGCACTGGGGCCAGATGGTAAGCCCTCCCGTATCGTAGTTATCTACACGACGGGGAGTCA
GGCAACTATGGATGAACGAAATAGACAGATCGCTGAGATAGGTGCCTCACTGATTAAGCATTGGTAACTG
TCAGACCAAGTTTACTCATATATACTTTAGATTGATTTAAAACTTCATTTTTAATTTAAAAGGATCTAGG
TGAAGATCCTTTTTGATAATCTCATGACCAAAATCCCTTAACGTGAGTTTTCGTTCCACTGAGCGTCAGA
CCCCGTAGAAAAGATCAAAGGATCTTCTTGAGATCCTTTTTTTCTGCGCGTAATCTGCTGCTTGCAAACA
AAAAAACCACCGCTACCAGCGGTGGTTTGTTTGCCGGATCAAGAGCTACCAACTCTTTTTCCGAAGGTAA
CTGGCTTCAGCAGAGCGCAGATACCAAATACTGTTCTTCTAGTGTAGCCGTAGTTAGGCCACCACTTCAA
GAACTCTGTAGCACCGCCTACATACCTCGCTCTGCTAATCCTGTTACCAGTGGCTGCTGCCAGTGGCGAT
AAGTCGTGTCTTACCGGGTTGGACTCAAGACGATAGTTACCGGATAAGGCGCAGCGGTCGGGCTGAACGG
GGGGTTCGTGCACACAGCCCAGCTTGGAGCGAACGACCTACACCGAACTGAGATACCTACAGCGTGAGCT
ATGAGAAAGCGCCACGCTTCCCGAAGGGAGAAAGGCGGACAGGTATCCGGTAAGCGGCAGGGTCGGAACA
GGAGAGCGCACGAGGGAGCTTCCAGGGGGAAACGCCTGGTATCTTTATAGTCCTGTCGGGTTTCGCCACC
TCTGACTTGAGCGTCGATTTTTGTGATGCTCGTCAGGGGGGCGGAGCCTATGGAAAAACGCCAGCAACGC
GGCCTTTTTACGGTTCCTGGCCTTTTGCTGGCCTTTTGCTCACATGTTCTTTCCTGCGTTATCCCCTGAT
TCTGTGGATAACCGTATTACCGCCTTTGAGTGAGCTGATACCGCTCGCCGCAGCCGAACGACCGAGCGCA
GCGAGTCAGTGAGCGAGGAAGCGGAAGAGCGCCCAATACGCAAACCGCCTCTCCCCGCGCGTTGGCCGAT
TCATTAATGCAGCTGGCACGACAGGTTTCCCGACTGGAAAGCGGGCAGTGAGCGCAACGCAATTAATGTG
AGTTAGCTCACTCATTAGGCACCCCAGGCTTTACACTTTATGCTTCCGGCTCGTATGTTGTGTGGAATTG
TGAGCGGATAACAATTTCACACAGGAAACAGCTATGACCATGATTACGCCAAGCGCGCAATTAACCCTCA
CTAAAGGGAACAAAAGCTGGAGCTGCAAGC
