>Addgene plasmid #144100 | TFORF1250 | depositor partial sequence | sequence record 284424 | Insert
ACCGCCACCATGCAGCATGTGCTGTGTAATCATCCCCCCTGGATCTTCACATGCTTGTGTGCAGAAGGTA
ACATCCAGCCTGGGGATCCGGGCCCAGGGGACCAGGAGAAGCAGCAACAAGCCTCTGAGGGGAGACCCTG
GAGTGATCAAGCAGAAGGTCCTGAGGGAGAAGGTGCCATGCCTTTGTTTGGAAGAACCAAGAAAAGGACT
CTGGGAGCGTTCTCCAGGCCACCCCAGAGGCAGCCAGTCAGCTCTCGGAACGGCCTCAGAGGGGTGGAGT
TAGAAGCCAGCCCAGCTCAGTCAGGGAACCCTGAGGAAACAGACAAATTGTTGAAGAGGATAGAAGTCTT
AGGATTTGGAACAGTCAACTGTGGAGAGTGTGGACTGAGCTTCAGCAAGATGACAAACCTGCTCAGTCAC
CAGCGGATACACTCAGGGGAGAAGCCCTACGTGTGTGGGGTATGTGAGAAGGGCTTCAGCCTAAAGAAGA
GCCTCGCCAGACACCAGAAGGCACACTCGGGGGAGAAGCCAATTGTGTGCAGGGAGTGTGGACGAGGCTT
TAACCGGAAGTCAACGCTAATCATACACGAACGGACACACTCCGGTGAGAAACCTTACATGTGCAGTGAG
TGTGGGCGAGGCTTCAGCCAGAAGTCAAACCTCATCATACACCAGAGGACACACTCAGGGGAAAAGCCTT
ACGTGTGCCGGGAATGTGGCAAAGGCTTCAGCCAGAAGTCAGCTGTCGTGAGACACCAGAGGACACACTT
GGAGGAGAAGACCATCGTGTGCAGTGACTGTGGCCTGGGCTTCAGCGACAGGTCAAACCTCATCTCCCAC
CAGAGGACGCACTCTGGGGAGAAGCCCTACGCCTGCAAGGAGTGTGGGCGATGCTTCAGGCAGAGGACCA
CCCTTGTCAACCACCAGAGGACACACTCAAAGGAGAAGCCCTATGTGTGCGGGGTGTGTGGGCACAGCTT
CAGCCAGAATTCAACCCTCATCTCTCACAGGCGGACACACACTGGGGAGAAGCCGTATGTTTGTGGGGTG
TGTGGGCGAGGCTTTAGTCTCAAGTCACACCTCAACAGACACCAGAACATACACTCAGGAGAGAAGCCCA
TTGTGTGCAAGGACTGTGGCCGGGGCTTCAGCCAGCAATCCAACCTCATCAGACACCAGAGGACGCACTC
AGGCGAGAAGCCCATGGTGTGTGGGGAGTGCGGGCGAGGCTTCAGCCAGAAGTCAAACCTTGTTGCACAC
CAGAGGACGCACTCAGGGGAGAGGCCGTATGTGTGCCGAGAGTGCGGGCGAGGCTTTAGCCACCAGGCCG
GTCTCATCAGGCACAAGCGGAAGCACTCGAGGGAGAAGCCCTACATGTGCAGGCAGTGTGGACTGGGCTT
TGGCAATAAGTCAGCTCTAATTACACACAAGCGGGCTCACTCGGAAGAGAAGCCTTGTGTGTGCAGAGAG
TGTGGCCAAGGCTTTCTCCAAAAGTCACACCTCACCTTACATCAAATGACACATACGGGGGAGAAGCCAT
ATGTGTGCAAGACGTGTGGGCGGGGCTTCAGCCTCAAGTCTCACCTCAGCAGACACAGGAAGACCACGTC
TGTCCACCACAGACTGCCAGTGCAGCCCGACCCTGAGCCGTGTGCAGGGCAACCTTCGGATTCCTTATAC
TCTCTCTAGTAATGAACTAGTCCGTAACTTGAAAGTATTTCGATTTCTTGGCTTTATATATCTTGTGGAA
AGGACGACGACTTTCACTCGGATAGGACACC
