>Addgene plasmid #144100 | TFORF1250 | depositor partial sequence | sequence record 284425 | Barcode
CGACTTTCACTCGGATAGGACACC
